>Addgene plasmid #135388 | nSaCas9 S740 miniABEMax V82G | addgene full sequence | sequence record 269056 | Addgene NGS Result
ATCTGCTCCCTGCTTGTGTGTTGGAGGTCGCTGAGTAGTGCGCGAGCAAAATTTAAGCTACAACAAGGCA
AGGCTTGACCGACAATTGCATGAAGAATCTGCTTAGGGTTAGGCGTTTTGCGCTGCTTCGCGATGTACGG
GCCAGATATACGCGTTGACATTGATTATTGACTAGTTATTAATAGTAATCAATTACGGGGTCATTAGTTC
ATAGCCCATATATGGAGTTCCGCGTTACATAACTTACGGTAAATGGCCCGCCTGGCTGACCGCCCAACGA
CCCCCGCCCATTGACGTCAATAATGACGTATGTTCCCATAGTAACGCCAATAGGGACTTTCCATTGACGT
CAATGGGTGGAGTATTTACGGTAAACTGCCCACTTGGCAGTACATCAAGTGTATCATATGCCAAGTACGC
CCCCTATTGACGTCAATGACGGTAAATGGCCCGCCTGGCATTATGCCCAGTACATGACCTTATGGGACTT
TCCTACTTGGCAGTACATCTACGTATTAGTCATCGCTATTACCATGGTGATGCGGTTTTGGCAGTACATC
AATGGGCGTGGATAGCGGTTTGACTCACGGGGATTTCCAAGTCTCCACCCCATTGACGTCAATGGGAGTT
TGTTTTGGCACCAAAATCAACGGGACTTTCCAAAATGTCGTAACAACTCCGCCCCATTGACGCAAATGGG
CGGTAGGCGTGTACGGTGGGAGGTCTATATAAGCAGAGCTCTCTGGCTAACTAGAGAACCCACTGCTTAC
TGGCTTATCGAAATTAATACGACTCACTATAGGGAGACCCAAGCTGGCTAGCGCCACCATGAAGCGAAAT
TACATTCTGGGGCTGGCCATTGGCATTACATCAGTGGGCTATGGCATCATTGACTACGAGACAAGGGACG
TGATCGACGCCGGCGTGAGACTGTTCAAGGAGGCCAACGTGGAGAACAATGAGGGCCGGAGATCCAAGAG
GGGAGCAAGGCGCCTGAAGCGGAGAAGGCGCCACAGAATCCAGAGAGTGAAGAAGCTGCTGTTCGATTAC
AACCTGCTGACCGACCACTCCGAGCTGTCTGGCATCAATCCTTATGAGGCCAGAGTGAAGGGCCTGTCCC
AGAAGCTGTCTGAGGAGGAGTTTAGCGCCGCCCTGCTGCACCTGGCAAAGAGGAGAGGCGTGCACAACGT
GAATGAGGTGGAGGAGGACACCGGCAACGAGCTGTCCACAAAGGAGCAGATCAGCCGCAATTCCAAGGCC
CTGGAGGAGAAGTATGTGGCCGAGCTGCAGCTGGAGCGGCTGAAGAAGGATGGCGAGGTGAGGGGCTCCA
TCAATCGCTTCAAGACCTCTGACTACGTGAAGGAGGCCAAGCAGCTGCTGAAGGTGCAGAAGGCCTACCA
CCAGCTGGATCAGTCCTTTATCGATACATATATCGACCTGCTGGAGACAAGGCGCACATACTATGAGGGA
CCAGGAGAGGGCTCTCCCTTCGGCTGGAAGGACATCAAGGAGTGGTACGAGATGCTGATGGGCCACTGCA
CCTATTTTCCAGAGGAGCTGAGAAGCGTGAAGTACGCCTATAACGCCGATCTGTACAACGCCCTGAATGA
CCTGAACAACCTGGTCATCACCAGGGATGAGAACGAGAAGCTGGAGTACTATGAGAAGTTCCAGATCATC
GAGAACGTGTTCAAGCAGAAGAAGAAGCCTACACTGAAGCAGATCGCCAAGGAGATCCTGGTGAACGAGG
AGGACATCAAGGGCTACCGCGTGACCTCCACAGGCAAGCCAGAGTTCACCAATCTGAAGGTGTATCACGA
TATCAAGGACATCACAGCCCGGAAGGAGATCATCGAGAACGCCGAGCTGCTGGATCAGATCGCCAAGATC
CTGACCATCTATCAGAGCTCCGAGGACATCCAGGAGGAGCTGACCAACCTGAATAGCGAGCTGACACAGG
AGGAGATCGAGCAGATCAGCAATCTGAAGGGCTACACCGGCACACACAACCTGAGCCTGAAGGCCATCAA
TCTGATCCTGGATGAGCTGTGGCACACAAACGACAATCAGATCGCCATCTTTAACCGGCTGAAGCTGGTG
CCAAAGAAGGTGGACCTGTCCCAGCAGAAGGAGATCCCAACCACACTGGTGGACGATTTCATCCTGTCTC
CCGTGGTGAAGCGGAGCTTCATCCAGAGCATCAAAGTGATCAACGCCATCATCAAGAAGTACGGCCTGCC
CAATGATATCATCATCGAGCTGGCCAGGGAGAAGAACTCCAAGGACGCCCAGAAGATGATCAATGAGATG
CAGAAGAGGAACCGCCAGACCAATGAGCGGATCGAGGAGATCATCAGAACCACAGGCAAGGAGAACGCCA
AGTACCTGATCGAGAAGATCAAGCTGCACGATATGCAGGAGGGCAAGTGTCTGTATTCTCTGGAGGCCAT
CCCTCTGGAGGACCTGCTGAACAATCCATTCAACTACGAGGTGGATCACATCATCCCCCGGAGCGTGAGC
TTCGACAATTCTTTTAACAATAAGGTGCTGGTGAAGCAGGAGGAGAACAGCAAGAAGGGCAATAGGACCC
CTTTCCAGTACCTGTCTAGCTCCGATTCTAAGATCAGCTACGAGACATTCAAGAAGCACATCCTGAATCT
GGCCAAGGGCAAGGGCCGCATCAGCAAGACCAAGAAGGAGTACCTGCTGGAGGAGCGGGACATCAACAGA
TTCTCCGTGCAGAAGGACTTCATCAACCGGAATCTGGTGGACACCAGATACGCCACACGCGGCCTGATGA
ATCTGCTGCGGTCTTATTTCAGAGTGAACAATCTGGATGTGAAGGTGAAGAGCATCAACGGCGGCTTCAC
CTCCTTTCTGCGGAGAAAGTGGAAGTTTAAGAAGGAGCGCAACAAGGGCTATAAGCACCACGCCGAGGAT
GCCCTGATCATCGCCAATGCCGACTTCATCTTTAAGGAGTGGAAGAAGCTGGACAAGGCCAAGAAAGTGA
TGGAGAACCAGATGTTCGAGGAGAAGCAGGCCGAGAGCCCGAAGAAGAAACGTAAGGTGGGTAGCAGCGG
TAGCCCGAAAAAGAAGCGCAAAGTGGGCAGCGACGCGCTGGACGATTTCGATCTGGACATGCTGGGCAGC
GATGCGCTGGATGATTTCGGCGGTGGCAGCTCTGAGGTGGAGTTTTCCCACGAGTACTGGATGAGACATG
CCCTGACCCTGGCCAAGAGGGCACGCGATGAGAGGGAGGTGCCTGTGGGAGCCGTGCTGGTGCTGAACAA
TAGAGTGATCGGCGAGGGCTGGAACAGAGCCATCGGCCTGCACGACCCAACAGCCCATGCCGAAATTATG
GCCCTGAGACAGGGCGGCCTGGTCATGCAGAACTACAGACTGATTGACGCCACCCTGTACGGCACATTCG
AGCCTTGCGTGATGTGCGCCGGCGCCATGATCCACTCTAGGATCGGCCGCGTGGTGTTTGGCGTGAGGAA
CGCAAAAACCGGCGCCGCAGGCTCCCTGATGGACGTGCTGCACTACCCCGGCATGAATCACCGCGTCGAA
ATTACCGAGGGAATCCTGGCAGATGAATGTGCCGCCCTGCTGTGCTATTTCTTTCGGATGCCTAGACAGG
TGTTCAATGCTCAGAAGAAGGCCCAGAGCTCCACCGACGGCGGTAGCGGCGGTAGCGGTGGTAGCGGCGG
CAGCGGTGGTAGCGGTGGCAGCGGTGGTAGCATGCCCGAGATCGAGACAGAGCAGGAGTACAAGGAGATT
TTCATCACACCTCACCAGATCAAGCACATCAAGGACTTCAAGGACTACAAGTATTCTCACAGGGTGGATA
AGAAGCCCAACCGCGAGCTGATCAATGACACCCTGTATAGCACACGGAAGGACGATAAGGGCAATACCCT
GATCGTGAACAATCTGAACGGCCTGTACGACAAGGATAATGACAAGCTGAAGAAGCTGATCAACAAGTCT
CCCGAGAAGCTGCTGATGTACCACCACGATCCTCAGACATATCAGAAGCTGAAGCTGATCATGGAGCAGT
ACGGCGACGAGAAGAACCCACTGTATAAGTACTATGAGGAGACAGGCAACTACCTGACAAAGTATAGCAA
GAAGGATAATGGCCCCGTGATCAAGAAGATCAAGTACTATGGCAACAAGCTGAATGCCCACCTGGACATC
ACCGACGATTACCCTAACTCTCGCAATAAGGTGGTGAAGCTGAGCCTGAAGCCATACCGGTTCGACGTGT
ACCTGGACAACGGCGTGTATAAGTTTGTGACAGTGAAGAATCTGGATGTGATCAAGAAGGAGAACTACTA
TGAGGTGAACAGCAAGTGCTACGAGGAGGCCAAGAAGCTGAAGAAGATCAGCAACCAGGCCGAGTTCATC
GCCTCTTTTTACAACAATGACCTGATCAAGATCAATGGCGAGCTGTATAGAGTGATCGGCGTGAACAATG
ATCTGCTGAACAGAATCGAAGTGAATATGATCGACATCACCTACAGGGAGTATCTGGAGAACATGAATGA
TAAGAGGCCCCCTCGCATCATCAAGACCATCGCCTCTAAGACACAGAGCATCAAGAAGTACAGCACAGAC
ATCCTGGGGAACCTGTATGAAGTCAAGAGCAAGAAACATCCTCAGATTATCAAGAAAGGCTCTGGTGGTT
CTAAGCGACCTGCCGCCACAAAGAAGGCTGGACAGGCTAAGAAGAAGAAAGATTACAAAGACGATGACGA
TAAGGGATCCGGCGCAACAAACTTCTCTCTGCTGAAACAAGCCGGAGATGTCGAAGAGAATCCTGGACCG
ATGGCCAAGCCTTTGTCTCAAGAAGAATCCACCCTCATTGAAAGAGCAACGGCTACAATCAACAGCATCC
CCATCTCTGAAGACTACAGCGTCGCCAGCGCAGCTCTCTCTAGCGACGGCCGCATCTTCACTGGTGTCAA
TGTATATCATTTTACTGGGGGACCTTGTGCAGAACTCGTGGTGCTGGGCACTGCTGCTGCTGCGGCAGCT
GGCAACCTGACTTGTATCGTCGCGATCGGAAATGAGAACAGGGGCATCTTGAGCCCCTGCGGACGGTGCC
GACAGGTGCTTCTCGATCTGCATCCTGGGATCAAAGCCATAGTGAAGGACAGTGATGGACAGCCGACGGC
AGTTGGGATTCGTGAATTGCTGCCCTCTGGTTATGTGTGGGAGGGCTAAGAATTCTGCAGATATCCAGCA
CAGTGGCGGCCGCTCGAGTCTAGAGGGCCCGTTTAAACCCGCTGATCAGCCTCGACTGTGCCTTCTAGTT
GCCAGCCATCTGTTGTTTGCCCCTCCCCCGTGCCTTCCTTGACCCTGGAAGGTGCCACTCCCACTGTCCT
TTCCTAATAAAATGAGGAAATTGCATCGCATTGTCTGAGTAGGTGTCATTCTATTCTGGGGGGTGGGGTG
GGGCAGGACAGCAAGGGGGAGGATTGGGAAGACAATAGCAGGCATGCTGGGGATGCGGTGGGCTCTATGG
CTTCTGAGGCGGAAAGAACCAGCTGGGGCTCTAGGGGGTATCCCC
[124 nt withheld, positions 5576-5699]
C
[91 nt withheld, positions 5701-5791]
A
[49 nt withheld, positions 5793-5841]
CCTTTGACGTTGGAGTCCACGTTCTTT
[37 nt withheld, positions 5869-5905]
ACCCTATCTCGGTCTATTCTTTTGATTTATAAGGGATTTTGCCGATTTCGGCCTATTGGTTAAAAAATGA
GCTGATTTAACAAAAATTTAACGCGAATTAATTCTGTGGAATGTGTGTCAGTTAGGGTGTGGAAAGTCCC
CAGGCTCCCCAGCAGGCAGAAGTATGCAAAGCATGCATCTCAATTAGTCAGCAACCAGGTGTGGAAAGTC
CCCAGGCTCCCCAGCAGGCAGAAGTATGCAAAGCATGCATCTCAATTAGTCAGCAACCATAGTCCCGCCC
CTAACTCCGCCCATCCCGCCCCTAACTCCGCCCAGTTCCGCCCATTCTCCGCCCCATGGCTGACTAATTT
TTTTTATTTATGCAGAGGCCGAGGCCGCCTCTGCCTCTGAGCTATTCCAGAAGTAGTGAGGAGGCTTTTT
TGGAGGCCTAGGCTTTTGCAAAAAGCTCCCGGGAGCTTGTATATCCATTTTCGGATCTGATCAAGAGACA
GGATGAGGATCGTTTCGCATGATTGAACAAGATGGATTGCACGCAGGTTCTCCGGCCGCTTGGGTGGAGA
GGCTATTCGGCTATGACTGGGCACAACAGACAATCGGCTGCTCTGATGCCGCCGTGTTCCGGCTGTCAGC
GCAGGGGCGCCCGGTTCTTTTTGTCAAGACCGACCTGTCCGGTGCCCTGAATGAACTGCAGGACGAGGCA
GCGCGGCTATCGTGGCTGGCCACGACGGGCGTTCCTTGCGCAGCTGTGCTCGACGTTGTCACTGAAGCGG
GAAGGGACTGGCTGCTATTGGGCGAAGTGCCGGGGCAGGATCTCCTGTCATCTCACCTTGCTCCTGCCGA
GAAAGTATCCATCATGGCTGATGCAATGCGGCGGCTGCATACGCTTGATCCGGCTACCTGCCCATTCGAC
CACCAAGCGAAACATCGCATCGAGCGAGCACGTACTCGGATGGAAGCCGGTCTTGTCGATCAGGATGATC
TGGACGAAGAGCATCAGGGGCTCGCGCCAGCCGAACTGTTCGCCAGGCTCAAGGCGCGCATGCCCGACGG
CGAGGATCTCGTCGTGACCCATGGCGATGCCTGCTTGCCGAATATCATGGTGGAAAATGGCCGCTTTTCT
GGATTCATCGACTGTGGCCGGCTGGGTGTGGCGGACCGCTATCAGGACATAGCGTTGGCTACCCGTGATA
TTGCTGAAGAGCTTGGCGGCGAATGGGCTGACCGCTTCCTCGTGCTTTACGGTATCGCCGCTCCCGATTC
GCAGCGCATCGCCTTCTATCGCCTTCTTGACGAGTTCTTCTGAGCGGGACTCTGGGGTTCGAAATGACCG
ACCAAGCGACGCCCAACCTGCCATCACGAGATTTCGATTCCACCGCCGCCTTCTATGAAAGGTTGGGCTT
CGGAATCGTTTTCCGGGACGCCGGCTGGATGATCCTCCAGCGCGGGGATCTCATGCTGGAGTTCTTCGCC
CACCCCAACTTGTTTATTGCAGCTTATAATGGTTACAAATAAAGCAATAGCATCACAAATTTCACAAATA
AAGCATTTTTTTCACTGCATTCTAGTTGTGGTTTGTCCAAACTCATCAATGTATCTTATCATGTCTGTAT
ACCGTCGACCTCTAGCTAGAGCTTGGCGTAATCATGGTCATAGCTGTTTCCTGTGTGAAATTGTTATCCG
CTCACAATTCCACACAACATACGAGCCGGAAGCATAAAGTGTAAAGCCTGGGGTGCCTAATGAGTGAGCT
AACTCACATTAATTGCGTTGCGCTCACTGCCCGCTTTCCAGTCGGGAAACCTGTCGTGCCAGCTGCATTA
ATGAATCGGCCAACGCGCGGGGAGAGGCGGTTTGCGTATTGGGCGCTCTTCCGCTTCCTCGCTCACTGAC
TCGCTGCGCTCGGTCGTTCGGCTGCGGCGAGCGGTATCAGCTCACTCAAAGGCGGTAATACGGTTATCCA
CAGAATCAGGGGATAACGCAGGAAAGAACATGTGAGCAAAAGGCCAGCAAAAGGCCAGGAACCGTAAAAA
GGCCGCGTTGCTGGCGTTTTTCCATAGGCTCCGCCCCCCTGACGAGCATCACAAAAATCGACGCTCAAGT
CAGAGGTGGCGAAACCCGACAGGACTATAAAGATACCAGGCGTTTCCCCCTGGAAGCTCCCTCGTGCGCT
CTCCTGTTCCGACCCTGCCGCTTACCGGATACCTGTCCGCCTTTCTCCCTTCGGGAAGCGTGGCGCTTTC
TCATAGCTCACGCTGTAGGTATCTCAGTTCGGTGTAGGTCGTTCGCTCCAAGCTGGGCTGTGTGCACGAA
CCCCCCGTTCAGCCCGACCGCTGCGCCTTATCCGGTAACTATCGTCTTGAGTCCAACCCGGTAAGACACG
ACTTATCGCCACTGGCAGCAGCCACTGGTAACAGGATTAGCAGAGCGAGGTATGTAGGCGGTGCTACAGA
GTTCTTGAAGTGGTGGCCTAACTACGGCTACACTAGAAGAACAGTATTTGGTATCTGCGCTCTGCTGAAG
CCAGTTACCTTCGGAAAAAGAGTTGGTAGCTCTTGATCCGGCAAACAAACCACCGCTGGTAGCGGTGGTT
TTTTTGTTTGCAAGCAGCAGATTACGCGCAGAAAAAAAGGATCTCAAGAAGATCCTTTGATCTTTTCTAC
GGGGTCTGACGCTCAGTGGAACGAAAACTCACGTTAAGGGATTTTGGTCATGAGATTATCAAAAAGGATC
TTCACCTAGATCCTTTTAAATTAAAAATGAAGTTTTAAATCAATCTAAAGTATATATGAGTAAACTTGGT
CTGACAGTTACCAATGCTTAATCAGTGAGGCACCTATCTCAGCGATCTGTCTATTTCGTTCATCCATAGT
TGCCTGACTCCCCGTCGTGTAGATAACTACGATACGGGAGGGCTTACCATCTGGCCCCAGTGCTGCAATG
ATACCGCGAGACCCACGCTCACCGGCTCCAGATTTATCAGCAATAAACCAGCCAGCCGGAAGGGCCGAGC
GCAGAAGTGGTCCTGCAACTTTATCCGCCTCCATCCAGTCTATTAATTGTTGCCGGGAAGCTAGAGTAAG
TAGTTCGCCAGTTAATAGTTTGCGCAACGTTGTTGCCATTGCTACAGGCATCGTGGTGTCACGCTCGTCG
TTTGGTATGGCTTCATTCAGCTCCGGTTCCCAACGATCAAGGCGAGTTACATGATCCCCCATGTTGTGCA
AAAAAGCGGTTAGCTCCTTCGGTCCTCCGATCGTTGTCAGAAGTAAGTTGGCCGCAGTGTTATCACTCAT
GGTTATGGCAGCACTGCATAATTCTCTTACTGTCATGCCATCCGTAAGATGCTTTTCTGTGACTGGTGAG
TACTCAACCAAGTCATTCTGAGAATAGTGTATGCGGCGACCGAGTTGCTCTTGCCCGGCGTCAATACGGG
ATAATACCGCGCCACATAGCAGAACTTTAAAAGTGCTCATCATTGGAAAACGTTCTTCGGGGCGAAAACT
CTCAAGGATCTTACCGCTGTTGAGATCCAGTTCGATGTAACCCACTCGTGCACCCAACTGATCTTCAGCA
TCTTTTACTTTCACCAGCGTTTCTGGGTGAGCAAAAACAGGAAGGCAAAATGCCGCAAAAAAGGGAATAA
GGGCGACACGGAAATGTTGAATACTCATACTCTTCCTTTTTCAATATTATTGAAGCATTTATCAGGGTTA
TTGTCTCATGAGCGGATACATATTTGAATGTATTTAGAAAAATAAACAAATAGGGGTTCCGCGCACATTT
CCCCGAAAAGTGCCACCTGACGTCGACGGATCGGGAGATCTCCCGATCCCCTATGGTGCACTCTCAGTAC
AATCTGCTCTGATGCCGCATAGTTAAGCCAGT
Features (pLannotate 1.2.2; 21 found; start..end, strand, type, name):
    157..536     +  enhancer       CMV enhancer: human cytomegalovirus immediate early enhancer
    537..740     +  promoter       CMV promoter: human cytomegalovirus (CMV) immediate early promoter
    736..769     +  LTR            5' LTR (truncated) (fragment): truncated 5' long terminal repeat (LTR) from HIV-1
    785..803     +  promoter       T7 promoter: promoter for bacteriophage T7 RNA polymerase
    829..4680    +  CDS            cas9: CAS9_STAAU - Experimental evidence at protein level: Swiss-Prot protein existence level 1. CRISPR (clustered regularly interspaced short palindromic repeat) is an adaptive immune system that provides protection against mobile genetic elements (viruses, transposable elements and conjugative plasmids). CRISPR clusters contain spacers, sequences complementary to antecedent mobile elements, and target invading nucleic acids. CRISPR clusters are transcribed and processed into CRISPR RNA (crRNA). In type II CRISPR systems correct processing of pre-crRNA requires a trans- encoded small RNA (tracrRNA)
   4831..5229    +  CDS            BSD: blasticidin S deaminase; Aspergillus terreus BSD; confers resistance to blasticidin
   5306..5530    +  polyA_signal   bGH poly(A) signal: bovine growth hormone polyadenylation signal
   5534..5555    +  promoter       SV40 promoter (fragment): SV40 enhancer and early promoter
   5576..6004    +  rep_origin     f1 ori (sequence partly withheld): f1 bacteriophage origin of replication; arrow indicates direction of (+) strand synthesis
   6018..6347    +  promoter       SV40 promoter: SV40 enhancer and early promoter
   6414..7205    +  CDS            neo: KKA2_KLEPN - Also known as kan, nptII. Experimental evidence at protein level: Swiss-Prot protein existence level 1. Resistance to kanamycin, neomycin, paromomycin, ribostamycin, butirosin and gentamicin B. From Klebsiella pneumoniae.
   7229..7387    +  CDS            ble (fragment): BLE_KLEPN - Experimental evidence at protein level: Swiss-Prot protein existence level 1. Binding protein with a strong affinity to the bleomycin family of antibiotics. Binds to CL990; an antimitotic-antibiotic compound. From Klebsiella pneumoniae.
   7382..7503    +  polyA_signal   SV40 poly(A) signal: SV40 polyadenylation signal
   7576..7592    -  protein_bind   lac operator: The lac repressor binds to the lac operator to inhibit transcription in E. coli. This inhibition can be relieved by adding lactose or isopropyl-β-D-thiogalactopyranoside (IPTG). lac repressor encoded by lacI
   7600..7630    -  promoter       lac promoter: promoter for the E. coli lac operon
   7645..7666    -  protein_bind   CAP binding site: CAP binding activates transcription in the presence of cAMP. E. coli catabolite activator protein
   7679..7771    -  CDS            lacI (fragment): lac repressor; lacI; The lac repressor binds to the lac operator to inhibit transcription in E. coli. This inhibition can be relieved by adding lactose or isopropyl-β-D-thiogalactopyranoside (IPTG).
   7954..8542    -  rep_origin     ori: high-copy-number ColE1/pMB1/pBR322/pUC origin of replication
   8713..9573    -  CDS            AmpR: β-lactamase; bla; confers resistance to ampicillin, carbenicillin, and related antibiotics
   9574..9678    -  promoter       AmpR promoter: bla
   9737..2       -  misc_feature   bom (fragment) (across the origin): basis of mobility region from pBR322
