[The description below was written by a language model from this plasmid's Addgene catalogue record and pLannotate feature annotations shown in this document.]
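Description:
nSaCas9 S740 miniABEMax V82G is a mammalian expression plasmid built on the pcDNA3.1(+) backbone that encodes a domain-inlaid adenine base editor. Rather than fusing the deaminase to a terminus, the synthetic insert places a single evolved TadA monomer carrying the V82G substitution inside a Staphylococcus aureus Cas9 nickase at position S740. The feature table annotates the whole open reading frame of about 3.9 kb simply as S. aureus cas9. The embedded TadA domain, linkers and any nuclear localisation signals are not called separately, so their exact arrangement cannot be read from the annotation.

Expression is driven by the CMV enhancer and immediate early promoter, with a T7 promoter just upstream of the coding sequence. A blasticidin S deaminase gene follows the editor and precedes the bGH polyadenylation signal, with no separate promoter annotated between them. This suggests it is co-expressed from the same transcript, although the linking element is not identified in the record. Blasticidin is the listed mammalian selectable marker. The sequence also retains the SV40 promoter–neomycin resistance–SV40 poly(A) cassette of the backbone. No guide RNA cassette is annotated, so the sgRNA presumably has to be supplied separately.

In bacteria the plasmid replicates from a high-copy ColE1/pUC-type origin with ampicillin selection, and it also carries an f1 origin. It is one of a series testing TadA insertion sites in SaCas9, aimed at reducing RNA off-target editing while improving on-target A-to-G DNA editing in mammalian cells.
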