Addgene plasmid #135388: nSaCas9 S740 miniABEMax V82G
Purpose: Expression of nSaCas9 intradomain insertion of single evolved TadA monomer (V82G) at the specified position (S740 )
Depositing lab: Alex Hewitt. Depositing organization: University of Tasmania. Publication: Engineering domain-inlaid SaCas9 adenine base editors with reduced RNA off-targets and increased on-target DNA editing. Nguyen Tran MT, Mohd Khalid MKN, Wang Q, Walker JKR, Lidgerwood GE, Dilworth KL, Lisowski L, Pebay A, Hewitt AW. Nat Commun. 2020 Sep 25;11(1):4871. doi: 10.1038/s41467-020-18715-y. PubMed 32978399.
Backbone
  Vector backbone: pcDNA3.1(+)
  Vector type: Mammalian Expression, CRISPR
  Selectable markers: Blasticidin
Growth in bacteria
  Bacterial resistance: Ampicillin, 100 μg/mL
  Growth temperature: 30°C
  Growth strain: NEB Stable
  Copy number: High Copy
Gene/Insert
  Gene/Insert name: nSaCas9 S740 miniABEMax V82G
  Species: Synthetic
  Mutation: (V82G)
  Cloning method: Restriction Enzyme; 5′ cloning site Unknown (unknown if destroyed)
Terms and licenses: Academic/Nonprofit Terms; Industry Terms: Not Available to Industry
How to cite: nSaCas9 S740 miniABEMax V82G was a gift from Alex Hewitt (Addgene plasmid # 135388 ; http://n2t.net/addgene:135388 ; RRID:Addgene_135388)
