>Addgene plasmid #135388 | nSaCas9 S740 miniABEMax V82G | depositor partial sequence | sequence record 261064 | insert: nSaCas9 (D10A) with intradomain insertion of miniABEMax (evolved ecTadA [V82G]) at position S740
ATGAAGCGAAATTACATTCTGGGGCTGGCCATTGGCATTACATCAGTGGGCTATGGCATCATTGACTACG
AGACAAGGGACGTGATCGACGCCGGCGTGAGACTGTTCAAGGAGGCCAACGTGGAGAACAATGAGGGCCG
GAGATCCAAGAGGGGAGCAAGGCGCCTGAAGCGGAGAAGGCGCCACAGAATCCAGAGAGTGAAGAAGCTG
CTGTTCGATTACAACCTGCTGACCGACCACTCCGAGCTGTCTGGCATCAATCCTTATGAGGCCAGAGTGA
AGGGCCTGTCCCAGAAGCTGTCTGAGGAGGAGTTTAGCGCCGCCCTGCTGCACCTGGCAAAGAGGAGAGG
CGTGCACAACGTGAATGAGGTGGAGGAGGACACCGGCAACGAGCTGTCCACAAAGGAGCAGATCAGCCGC
AATTCCAAGGCCCTGGAGGAGAAGTATGTGGCCGAGCTGCAGCTGGAGCGGCTGAAGAAGGATGGCGAGG
TGAGGGGCTCCATCAATCGCTTCAAGACCTCTGACTACGTGAAGGAGGCCAAGCAGCTGCTGAAGGTGCA
GAAGGCCTACCACCAGCTGGATCAGTCCTTTATCGATACATATATCGACCTGCTGGAGACAAGGCGCACA
TACTATGAGGGACCAGGAGAGGGCTCTCCCTTCGGCTGGAAGGACATCAAGGAGTGGTACGAGATGCTGA
TGGGCCACTGCACCTATTTTCCAGAGGAGCTGAGAAGCGTGAAGTACGCCTATAACGCCGATCTGTACAA
CGCCCTGAATGACCTGAACAACCTGGTCATCACCAGGGATGAGAACGAGAAGCTGGAGTACTATGAGAAG
TTCCAGATCATCGAGAACGTGTTCAAGCAGAAGAAGAAGCCTACACTGAAGCAGATCGCCAAGGAGATCC
TGGTGAACGAGGAGGACATCAAGGGCTACCGCGTGACCTCCACAGGCAAGCCAGAGTTCACCAATCTGAA
GGTGTATCACGATATCAAGGACATCACAGCCCGGAAGGAGATCATCGAGAACGCCGAGCTGCTGGATCAG
ATCGCCAAGATCCTGACCATCTATCAGAGCTCCGAGGACATCCAGGAGGAGCTGACCAACCTGAATAGCG
AGCTGACACAGGAGGAGATCGAGCAGATCAGCAATCTGAAGGGCTACACCGGCACACACAACCTGAGCCT
GAAGGCCATCAATCTGATCCTGGATGAGCTGTGGCACACAAACGACAATCAGATCGCCATCTTTAACCGG
CTGAAGCTGGTGCCAAAGAAGGTGGACCTGTCCCAGCAGAAGGAGATCCCAACCACACTGGTGGACGATT
TCATCCTGTCTCCCGTGGTGAAGCGGAGCTTCATCCAGAGCATCAAAGTGATCAACGCCATCATCAAGAA
GTACGGCCTGCCCAATGATATCATCATCGAGCTGGCCAGGGAGAAGAACTCCAAGGACGCCCAGAAGATG
ATCAATGAGATGCAGAAGAGGAACCGCCAGACCAATGAGCGGATCGAGGAGATCATCAGAACCACAGGCA
AGGAGAACGCCAAGTACCTGATCGAGAAGATCAAGCTGCACGATATGCAGGAGGGCAAGTGTCTGTATTC
TCTGGAGGCCATCCCTCTGGAGGACCTGCTGAACAATCCATTCAACTACGAGGTGGATCACATCATCCCC
CGGAGCGTGAGCTTCGACAATTCTTTTAACAATAAGGTGCTGGTGAAGCAGGAGGAGAACAGCAAGAAGG
GCAATAGGACCCCTTTCCAGTACCTGTCTAGCTCCGATTCTAAGATCAGCTACGAGACATTCAAGAAGCA
CATCCTGAATCTGGCCAAGGGCAAGGGCCGCATCAGCAAGACCAAGAAGGAGTACCTGCTGGAGGAGCGG
GACATCAACAGATTCTCCGTGCAGAAGGACTTCATCAACCGGAATCTGGTGGACACCAGATACGCCACAC
GCGGCCTGATGAATCTGCTGCGGTCTTATTTCAGAGTGAACAATCTGGATGTGAAGGTGAAGAGCATCAA
CGGCGGCTTCACCTCCTTTCTGCGGAGAAAGTGGAAGTTTAAGAAGGAGCGCAACAAGGGCTATAAGCAC
CACGCCGAGGATGCCCTGATCATCGCCAATGCCGACTTCATCTTTAAGGAGTGGAAGAAGCTGGACAAGG
CCAAGAAAGTGATGGAGAACCAGATGTTCGAGGAGAAGCAGGCCGAGAGCCCGAAGAAGAAACGTAAGGT
GGGTAGCAGCGGTAGCCCGAAAAAGAAGCGCAAAGTGGGCAGCGACGCGCTGGACGATTTCGATCTGGAC
ATGCTGGGCAGCGATGCGCTGGATGATTTCGGCGGTGGCAGCTCTGAGGTGGAGTTTTCCCACGAGTACT
GGATGAGACATGCCCTGACCCTGGCCAAGAGGGCACGCGATGAGAGGGAGGTGCCTGTGGGAGCCGTGCT
GGTGCTGAACAATAGAGTGATCGGCGAGGGCTGGAACAGAGCCATCGGCCTGCACGACCCAACAGCCCAT
GCCGAAATTATGGCCCTGAGACAGGGCGGCCTGGTCATGCAGAACTACAGACTGATTGACGCCACCCTGT
ACGGCACATTCGAGCCTTGCGTGATGTGCGCCGGCGCCATGATCCACTCTAGGATCGGCCGCGTGGTGTT
TGGCGTGAGGAACGCAAAAACCGGCGCCGCAGGCTCCCTGATGGACGTGCTGCACTACCCCGGCATGAAT
CACCGCGTCGAAATTACCGAGGGAATCCTGGCAGATGAATGTGCCGCCCTGCTGTGCTATTTCTTTCGGA
TGCCTAGACAGGTGTTCAATGCTCAGAAGAAGGCCCAGAGCTCCACCGACGGCGGTAGCGGCGGTAGCGG
TGGTAGCGGCGGCAGCGGTGGTAGCGGTGGCAGCGGTGGTAGCATGCCCGAGATCGAGACAGAGCAGGAG
TACAAGGAGATTTTCATCACACCTCACCAGATCAAGCACATCAAGGACTTCAAGGACTACAAGTATTCTC
ACAGGGTGGATAAGAAGCCCAACCGCGAGCTGATCAATGACACCCTGTATAGCACACGGAAGGACGATAA
GGGCAATACCCTGATCGTGAACAATCTGAACGGCCTGTACGACAAGGATAATGACAAGCTGAAGAAGCTG
ATCAACAAGTCTCCCGAGAAGCTGCTGATGTACCACCACGATCCTCAGACATATCAGAAGCTGAAGCTGA
TCATGGAGCAGTACGGCGACGAGAAGAACCCACTGTATAAGTACTATGAGGAGACAGGCAACTACCTGAC
AAAGTATAGCAAGAAGGATAATGGCCCCGTGATCAAGAAGATCAAGTACTATGGCAACAAGCTGAATGCC
CACCTGGACATCACCGACGATTACCCTAACTCTCGCAATAAGGTGGTGAAGCTGAGCCTGAAGCCATACC
GGTTCGACGTGTACCTGGACAACGGCGTGTATAAGTTTGTGACAGTGAAGAATCTGGATGTGATCAAGAA
GGAGAACTACTATGAGGTGAACAGCAAGTGCTACGAGGAGGCCAAGAAGCTGAAGAAGATCAGCAACCAG
GCCGAGTTCATCGCCTCTTTTTACAACAATGACCTGATCAAGATCAATGGCGAGCTGTATAGAGTGATCG
GCGTGAACAATGATCTGCTGAACAGAATCGAAGTGAATATGATCGACATCACCTACAGGGAGTATCTGGA
GAACATGAATGATAAGAGGCCCCCTCGCATCATCAAGACCATCGCCTCTAAGACACAGAGCATCAAGAAG
TACAGCACAGACATCCTGGGGAACCTGTATGAAGTCAAGAGCAAGAAACATCCTCAGATTATCAAGAAAG
GCTCTGGTGGTTCTAAGCGACCTGCCGCCACAAAGAAGGCTGGACAGGCTAAGAAGAAGAAAGATTACAA
AGACGATGACGATAAGGGATCCGGCGCAACAAACTTCTCTCTGCTGAAACAAGCCGGAGATGTCGAAGAG
AATCCTGGACCGATGGCCAAGCCTTTGTCTCAAGAAGAATCCACCCTCATTGAAAGAGCAACGGCTACAA
TCAACAGCATCCCCATCTCTGAAGACTACAGCGTCGCCAGCGCAGCTCTCTCTAGCGACGGCCGCATCTT
CACTGGTGTCAATGTATATCATTTTACTGGGGGACCTTGTGCAGAACTCGTGGTGCTGGGCACTGCTGCT
GCTGCGGCAGCTGGCAACCTGACTTGTATCGTCGCGATCGGAAATGAGAACAGGGGCATCTTGAGCCCCT
GCGGACGGTGCCGACAGGTGCTTCTCGATCTGCATCCTGGGATCAAAGCCATAGTGAAGGACAGTGATGG
ACAGCCGACGGCAGTTGGGATTCGTGAATTGCTGCCCTCTGGTTATGTGTGGGAGGGCTAA
